>Addgene plasmid #62993 | pPyCAG-Nanog(Q124A)-IP | depositor full sequence | sequence record 107891 | pPyCAG-Nanog(Q124A)-IP sequence 7361 bps
GACCGCTTTGGAAAAACAAAGACTGTATTTCCTGGAAATTAATGTTTATTCAATAAACTGTGTATTCAGC
TATATTCACATAGTGGTGAGGCTGAAATGAGGCGGGAAGAGGCGGTTGGGGCTTAATTATATCAATTTGG
GTGGCCCCACAGCGCCTCCAAGGCGCCAGTCCTGTTTTGACAAGTTGCCTCTGGAAGCCTCTCTTCTTTT
TCTCCAGAGTAAGCGGAGGCCAGGGGCCCCCGGCCTCTGCTTAATACTAAAAAAAACAGCTGTTGTCATA
GTAATGATTGGGTGGAAACATTCCAGGCCTGGGTGGAGAGGCTTTTTGCTTCCTCTTGCAAAACCACACT
GACATTCCAGGCCTGGGTGGAGAGGCTTTTTGCTTCCTCTTGCAAAACCACACTGCCCTCTGGAGGGCAG
TTGCCTAGCAACTAATTAAAAGAGGATGTCGCACGGCCAGCTGCGGTCAGTTAGTCACTTCCTGCTTAAC
TGACTTGACATTTTCTATTTTAAGAGTCGGGAGGAAAATTACTGTGTTGGAGGCCCTCCGCCATCTTCTG
AAGCTGAATCGAATTAACTTGTTTATTGCAGCTTATAATGGTTACAAATAAAGCAATAGCATCACAAATT
TCACAAATAAAGCATTTTTTTCACTGCATTCTAGTTGTGGTTTGTCCAAACTCATCAATGTATCTTATCA
TGTCTGGATCTGATATCATCGTCGACATTGATTATTGACTAGTTATTAATAGTAATCAATTACGGGGTCA
TTAGTTCATAGCCCATATATGGAGTTCCGCGTTACATAACTTACGGTAAATGGCCCGCCTGGCTGACCGC
CCAACGACCCCCGCCCATTGACGTCAATAATGACGTATGTTCCCATAGTAACGCCAATAGGGACTTTCCA
TTGACGTCAATGGGTGGAGTATTTACGGTAAACTGCCCACTTGGCAGTACATCAAGTGTATCATATGCCA
AGTACGCCCCCTATTGACGTCAATGACGGTAAATGGCCCGCCTGGCATTATGCCCAGTACATGACCTTAT
GGGACTTTCCTACTTGGCAGTACATCTACGTATTAGTCATCGCTATTACCATGGTCGAGGTGAGCCCCAC
GTTCTGCTTCACTCTCCCCATCTCCCCCCCCTCCCCACCCCCAATTTTGTATTTATTTATTTTTTAATTA
TTTTGTGCAGCGATGGGGGCGGGGGGGGGGGGGGGGCGCGCGCCAGGCGGGGCGGGGCGGGGCGAGGGGC
GGGGCGGGGCGAGGCGGAGAGGTGCGGCGGCAGCCAATCAGAGCGGCGCGCTCCGAAAGTTTCCTTTTAT
GGCGAGGCGGCGGCGGCGGCGGCCCTATAAAAAGCGAAGCGCGCGGCGGGCGGGAGTCGCTGCGCGCTGC
CTTCGCCCCGTGCCCCGCTCCGCCGCCGCCTCGCGCCGCCCGCCCCGGCTCTGACTGACCGCGTTACTCC
CACAGGTGAGCGGGCGGGACGGCCCTTCTCCTCCGGGCTGTAATTAGCGCTTGGTTTAATGACGGCTTGT
TTCTTTTCTGTGGCTGCGTGAAAGCCTTGAGGGGCTCCGGGAGGGCCCTTTGTGCGGGGGGAGCGGCTCG
GGGGGTGCGTGCGTGTGTGTGTGCGTGGGGAGCGCCGCGTGCGGCTCCGCGCTGCCCGGCGGCTGTGAGC
GCTGCGGGCGCGGCGCGGGGCTTTGTGCGCTCCGCAGTGTGCGCGAGGGGAGCGCGGCCGGGGGCGGTGC
CCCGCGGTGCGGGGGGGGCTGCGAGGGGAACAAAGGCTGCGTGCGGGGTGTGTGCGTGGGGGGGTGAGCA
GGGGGTGTGGGCGCGTCGGTCGGGCTGCAACCCCCCCTGCACCCCCCTCCCCGAGTTGCTGAGCACGGCC
CGGCTTCGGGTGCGGGGCTCCGTACGGGGCGTGGCGCGGGGCTCGCCGTGCCGGGCGGGGGGTGGCGGCA
GGTGGGGGTGCCGGGCGGGGCGGGGCCGCCTCGGGCCGGGGAGGGCTCGGGGGAGGGGCGCGGCGGCCCC
CGGAGCGCCGGCGGCTGTCGAGGCGCGGCGAGCCGCAGCCATTGCCTTTTATGGTAATCGTGCGAGAGGG
CGCAGGGACTTCCTTTGTCCCAAATCTGTGCGGAGCCGAAATCTGGGAGGCGCCGCCGCACCCCCTCTAG
CGGGCGCGGGGCGAAGCGGTGCGGCGCCGGCAGGAAGGAAATGGGCGGGGAGGGCCTTCGTGCGTCGCCG
CGCCGCCGTCCCCTTCTCCCTCTCCAGCCTCGGGGCTGTCCGCGGGGGGACGGCTGCCTTCGGGGGGGAC
GGGGCAGGGCGGGGTTCGGCTTCTGGCGTGTGACCGGCGGCTCTAGAGCCTCTGCTAACCATGTTCATGC
CTTCTTCTTTTTCNTACAGCTCCTGGGCAACGTGCTGGTTATTGTGCTGAATTATCACAAGTTTGTACAA
AAAAGCAGGCTCTGACATGAGTGTGGGTCTTCCTGGTCCCCACAGTTTGCCTAGTTCTGAGGAAGCATCG
AATTCTGGGAACGCCTCATCAATGCCTGCAGTTTTTCATCCCGAGAACTATTCTTGCTTACAAGGGTCTG
CTACTGAGATGCTCTGCACAGAGGCTGCCTCTCCTCGCCCTTCCTCTGAAGACCTGCCTCTTCAAGGCAG
CCCTGATTCTTCTACCAGTCCCAAACAAAAGCTCTCAAGTCCTGAGGCTGACAAGGGCCCTGAGGAGGAG
GAGAACAAGGTCCTTGCCAGGAAGCAGAAGATGCGGACTGTGTTCTCTCAGGCCCAGCTGTGTGCACTCA
AGGACAGGTTTCAGAAGCAGAAGTACCTCAGCCTCCAGGCGATGCAAGAACTCTCCTCCATTCTGAACCT
GAGCTATAAGCAGGTTAAGACCTGGTTTCAAAACCAAAGGATGAAGTGCAAGCGGTGGCAGAAAAACCAG
TGGTTGAAGACTAGCAATGGTCTGATTCAGAAGGGCTCAGCACCAGTGGAGTATCCCAGCATCCATTGCA
GCTATCCCCAGGGCTATCTGGTGAACGCATCTGGAAGCCTTTCCATGTGGGGCAGCCAGACTTGGACCAA
CCCAACTTGGAGCAGCCAGACCTGGACCAACCCAACTTGGAACAACCAGACCTGGACCAACCCAACTTGG
AGCAGCCAGGCCTGGACCGCTCAGTCCTGGAACGGCCAGCCTTGGAATGCTGCTCCGCTCCATAACTTCG
GGGAGGACTTTCTGCAGCCTTACGTACAGTTGCAGCAAAACTTCTCTGCCAGTGATTTGGAGGTGAATTT
GGAAGCCACTAGGGAAAGCCATGCGCATTTTAGCACCCCACAAGCCTTGGAATTATTCCTGAACTACTCT
GTGACTCCACCAGGTGAAATATGAGACTTACCCAGCTTTCTTGTACAAAGTGGTGATAATTCCGCCCCCC
CCCCCTCTCCCTCCCCCCCCCCCCTAACGTTACTGGCCGAAGCCGCTTGGAATAAGGCCGGTGTGCGTTT
GTCTATATGTTATTTTCCACCATATTGCCGTCTTTTGGCAATGTGAGGGCCCGGAAACCTGGCCCTGTCT
TCTTGACGAGCATTCCTAGGGGTCTTTCCCCTCTCGCCAAAGGAATGCAAGGTCTGTTGAATGTCGTGAA
GGAAGCAGTTCCTCTGGAAGCTTCTTGAAGACAAACAACGTCTGTAGCGACCCTTTGCAGGCAGCGGAAC
CCCCCACCTGGCGACAGGTGCCTCTGCGGCCAAAAGCCACGTGTATAAGATACACCTGCAAAGGCGGCAC
AACCCCAGTGCCACGTTGTGAGTTGGATAGTTGTGGAAAGAGTCAAATGGCTCTCCTCAAGCGTATTCAA
CAAGGGGCTGAAGGATGCCCAGAAGGTACCCCATTGTATGGGATCTGATCTGGGGCCTCGGTGCACATGC
TTTACATGTGTTTAGTCGAGGTTAAAAAAACGTCTAGGCCCCCCGAACCACGGGGACGTGGTTTTCCTTT
GAAAAACACGATGATAATATGGCCACAACCATGACCGAGTACAAGCCCACGGTGCGCCTCGCCACCCGCG
ACGACGTCCCCAGGGCCGTACGCACCCTCGCCGCCGCGTTCGCCGACTACCCCGCCACGCGCCACACCGT
CGATCCGGACCGCCACATCGAGCGGGTCACCGAGCTGCAAGAACTCTTCCTCACGCGCGTCGGGCTCGAC
ATCGGCAAGGTGTGGGTCGCGGACGACGGCGCCGCGGTGGCGGTCTGGACCACGCCGGAGAGCGTCGAAG
CGGGGGCGGTGTTCGCCGAGATCGGCCCGCGCATGGCCGAGTTGAGCGGTTCCCGGCTGGCCGCGCAGCA
ACAGATGGAAGGCCTCCTGGCGCCGCACCGGCCCAAGGAGCCCGCGTGGTTCCTGGCCACCGTCGGCGTC
TCGCCCGACCACCAGGGCAAGGGTCTGGGCAGCGCCGTCGTGCTCCCCGGAGTGGAGGCGGCCGAGCGCG
CCGGGGTGCCCGCCTTCCTGGAGACCTCCGCGCCCCGCAACCTCCCCTTCTACGAGCGGCTCGGCTTCAC
CGTCACCGCCGACGTCGAGGTGCCCGAAGGACCGCGCACCTGGTGCATGACCCGCAAGCCCGGTGCCTGA
CGCCCGCCCCACGACCCGCAGCGCCCGACCGAAAGGAGCGCACGACCCCATGCATCGATGATCTAGAGCT
CGCTGATCAGCCTCGACTGTGCCTTCTAGTTGCCAGCCATCTGTTGTTTGCCCCTCCCCCGTGCCTTCCT
TGACCCTGGAAGGTGCCACTCCCACTGTCCTTTCCTAATAAAATGAGGAAATTGCATCGCATTGTCTGAG
TAGGTGTCATTCTATTCTGGGGGGTGGGGTGGGGCAGGACAGCAAGGGGGAGGATTGGGAAGACAATAGC
AGGCATGCTGGGGATGCGGTGGGCTCTATGGCTTCTGAGGCGGAAAGAACCTGCAGCCCAAGCTTGGCGT
AATCATGGTCATAGCTGTTTCCTGTGTGAAATTGTTATCCGCTCACAATTCCACACAACATACGAGCCGG
AAGCATAAAGTGTAAAGCCTGGGGTGCCTAATGAGTGAGCTAACTCACATTAATTGCGTTGCGCTCACTG
CCCGCTTTCCAGTCGGGAAACCTGTCGTGCCAGCGGATCCGCATCTCAATTAGTCAGCAACCATAGTCCC
GCCCCTAACTCCGCCCATCCCGCCCCTAACTCCGCCCAGTTCCGCCCATTCTCCGCCCCATGGCTGACTA
ATTTTTTTTATTTATGCAGAGGCCGAGGCCGCCTCGGCCTCTGAGCTATTCCAGAAGTAGTGAGGAGGCT
TTTTTGGAGGCCTAGGCTTTTGCAAAAAGCTAACTTGTTTATTGCAGCTTATAATGGTTACAAATAAAGC
AATAGCATCACAAATTTCACAAATAAAGCATTTTTTTCACTGCATTCTAGTTGTGGTTTGTCCAAACTCA
TCAATGTATCTTATCATGTCTGGATCCGCTGCATTAATGAATCGGCCAACGCGCGGGGAGAGGCGGTTTG
CGTATTGGGCGCTCTTCCGCTTCCTCGCTCACTGACTCGCTGCGCTCGGTCGTTCGGCTGCGGCGAGCGG
TATCAGCTCACTCAAAGGCGGTAATACGGTTATCCACAGAATCAGGGGATAACGCAGGAAAGAACATGTG
AGCAAAAGGCCAGCAAAAGGCCAGGAACCGTAAAAAGGCCGCGTTGCTGGCGTTTTTCCATAGGCTCCGC
CCCCCTGACGAGCATCACAAAAATCGACGCTCAAGTCAGAGGTGGCGAAACCCGACAGGACTATAAAGAT
ACCAGGCGTTTCCCCCTGGAAGCTCCCTCGTGCGCTCTCCTGTTCCGACCCTGCCGCTTACCGGATACCT
GTCCGCCTTTCTCCCTTCGGGAAGCGTGGCGCTTTCTCATAGCTCACGCTGTAGGTATCTCAGTTCGGTG
TAGGTCGTTCGCTCCAAGCTGGGCTGTGTGCACGAACCCCCCGTTCAGCCCGACCGCTGCGCCTTATCCG
GTAACTATCGTCTTGAGTCCAACCCGGTAAGACACGACTTATCGCCACTGGCAGCAGCCACTGGTAACAG
GATTAGCAGAGCGAGGTATGTAGGCGGTGCTACAGAGTTCTTGAAGTGGTGGCCTAACTACGGCTACACT
AGAAGAACAGTATTTGGTATCTGCGCTCTGCTGAAGCCAGTTACCTTCGGAAAAAGAGTTGGTAGCTCTT
GATCCGGCAAACAAACCACCGCTGGTAGCGGTGGTTTTTTTGTTTGCAAGCAGCAGATTACGCGCAGAAA
AAAAGGATCTCAAGAAGATCCTTTGATCTTTTCTACGGGGTCTGACGCTCAGTGGAACGAAAACTCACGT
TAAGGGATTTTGGTCATGAGATTATCAAAAAGGATCTTCACCTAGATCCTTTTAAATTAAAAATGAAGTT
TTAAATCAATCTAAAGTATATATGAGTAAACTTGGTCTGACAGTTACCAATGCTTAATCAGTGAGGCACC
TATCTCAGCGATCTGTCTATTTCGTTCATCCATAGTTGCCTGACTCCCCGTCGTGTAGATAACTACGATA
CGGGAGGGCTTACCATCTGGCCCCAGTGCTGCAATGATACCGCGAGACCCACGCTCACCGGCTCCAGATT
TATCAGCAATAAACCAGCCAGCCGGAAGGGCCGAGCGCAGAAGTGGTCCTGCAACTTTATCCGCCTCCAT
CCAGTCTATTAATTGTTGCCGGGAAGCTAGAGTAAGTAGTTCGCCAGTTAATAGTTTGCGCAACGTTGTT
GCCATTGCTACAGGCATCGTGGTGTCACGCTCGTCGTTTGGTATGGCTTCATTCAGCTCCGGTTCCCAAC
GATCAAGGCGAGTTACATGATCCCCCATGTTGTGCAAAAAAGCGGTTAGCTCCTTCGGTCCTCCGATCGT
TGTCAGAAGTAAGTTGGCCGCAGTGTTATCACTCATGGTTATGGCAGCACTGCATAATTCTCTTACTGTC
ATGCCATCCGTAAGATGCTTTTCTGTGACTGGTGAGTACTCAACCAAGTCATTCTGAGAATAGTGTATGC
GGCGACCGAGTTGCTCTTGCCCGGCGTCAATACGGGATAATACCGCGCCACATAGCAGAACTTTAAAAGT
GCTCATCATTGGAAAACGTTCTTCGGGGCGAAAACTCTCAAGGATCTTACCGCTGTTGAGATCCAGTTCG
ATGTAACCCACTCGTGCACCCAACTGATCTTCAGCATCTTTTACTTTCACCAGCGTTTCTGGGTGAGCAA
AAACAGGAAGGCAAAATGCCGCAAAAAAGGGAATAAGGGCGACACGGAAATGTTGAATACTCATACTCTT
CCTTTTTCAAT
Features (pLannotate 1.2.2; 22 found; start..end, strand, type, name):
    576..710     +  polyA_signal   SV40 poly(A) signal: SV40 polyadenylation signal
    724..1103    +  enhancer       CMV enhancer: human cytomegalovirus immediate early enhancer
   1105..1382    +  promoter       chicken β-actin promoter: No description available
   1383..2399    +  intron         chimeric intron: chimera between introns from chicken β-actin and rabbit β-globin
   2437..2461    +  protein_bind   attB1: mutant version of attB; recombination site for the Gateway® BP reaction BP Clonase™
   2467..3381    +  CDS            Nanog: NANOG_MOUSE - Also known as Ecat4, Enk. Experimental evidence at protein level: Swiss-Prot protein existence level 1. Transcription regulator involved in inner cell mass and embryonic stem (ES) cells proliferation and self-renewal (PubMed:25825768). Imposes pluripotency on ES cells and prevents their differentiation towards extraembryonic endoderm and trophectoderm lineages. Blocks bone morphogenetic protein-induced mesoderm differentiation of ES cells by physically interacting with SMAD1 and interfering with the recruitment of coactivators to the active SMAD transcriptional complexes. Acts as
   3390..3414    -  protein_bind   attB2: mutant version of attB; recombination site for the Gateway® BP reaction BP Clonase™
   3545..4007    +  misc_feature   IRES: internal ribosome entry site (IRES) of the encephalomyocarditis virus (EMCV)
   4021..4620    +  CDS            PuroR: puromycin N-acetyltransferase; pac from Streptomyces alboniger; confers resistance to puromycin
   4707..4931    +  polyA_signal   bGH poly(A) signal: bovine growth hormone polyadenylation signal
   4935..4951    +  promoter       SV40 promoter (fragment): SV40 enhancer and early promoter
   5002..5018    -  protein_bind   lac operator: The lac repressor binds to the lac operator to inhibit transcription in E. coli. This inhibition can be relieved by adding lactose or isopropyl-β-D-thiogalactopyranoside (IPTG). lac repressor encoded by lacI
   5026..5056    -  promoter       lac promoter: promoter for the E. coli lac operon
   5071..5092    -  protein_bind   CAP binding site: CAP binding activates transcription in the presence of cAMP. E. coli catabolite activator protein
   5105..5144    -  CDS            lacI (fragment): lac repressor; lacI; The lac repressor binds to the lac operator to inhibit transcription in E. coli. This inhibition can be relieved by adding lactose or isopropyl-β-D-thiogalactopyranoside (IPTG).
   5151..5173    +  promoter       SV40 promoter (fragment): SV40 enhancer and early promoter
   5197..5332    +  rep_origin     SV40 ori: SV40 origin of replication
   5352..5486    +  polyA_signal   SV40 poly(A) signal: SV40 polyadenylation signal
   5488..5542    -  CDS            lacI (fragment): lac repressor; lacI; The lac repressor binds to the lac operator to inhibit transcription in E. coli. This inhibition can be relieved by adding lactose or isopropyl-β-D-thiogalactopyranoside (IPTG).
   5725..6313    -  rep_origin     ori: high-copy-number ColE1/pMB1/pBR322/pUC origin of replication
   6484..7344    -  CDS            AmpR: β-lactamase; bla; confers resistance to ampicillin, carbenicillin, and related antibiotics
   7345..7361    -  promoter       AmpR promoter (fragment): bla
