[The description below was written by a language model from this plasmid's Addgene catalogue record and pLannotate feature annotations shown in this document.]
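Description:
pPyCAG-Nanog(Q124A)-IP is a mammalian expression plasmid of about 7.4 kb that drives expression of a point-mutant form of mouse Nanog. It was derived from the parental wild-type construct pPyCAG-Nanog-IP. In bacteria it is maintained as a high-copy plasmid through a ColE1/pUC-type origin and selected with ampicillin via the β-lactamase gene. Remnants of lac promoter/operator and lacI sequence in the backbone appear to be cloning-vector leftovers rather than functional parts of the design.

The payload is a single bicistronic transcription unit. A CAG promoter, annotated as the CMV immediate-early enhancer, the chicken β-actin promoter and a chimeric β-actin/β-globin intron, gives strong constitutive transcription in mammalian cells. Downstream, the roughly 0.9 kb Nanog coding sequence is flanked by attB1 and attB2 sites, indicating that it was introduced by Gateway recombination. The insert carries a glutamine-to-alanine substitution recorded as Q124A, which the record notes corresponds to residue 125 of the mouse protein. An EMCV IRES follows, allowing cap-independent translation of puromycin N-acetyltransferase from the same mRNA, and the transcript ends at a bovine growth hormone polyadenylation signal. Because Nanog and the resistance marker share one message, puromycin selection enriches for cells that express the mutant protein. An SV40 origin and SV40 polyadenylation signals are also annotated. The "Py" in the name suggests a polyoma element, but none appears in the feature table.

The record gives the purpose only as expression of the Nanog Q124A mutant. Nanog is a transcription regulator of embryonic stem cell self-renewal and pluripotency, so comparison with wild-type Nanog is a plausible use, though the effect of the mutation is not stated.
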