Addgene plasmid #62993: pPyCAG-Nanog(Q124A)-IP
Purpose: Expresses Mouse Nanog Q124A Mutants. It is modified from pPyCAG-Nanog-IP (Addgene Plasmid #13838).
Depositing lab: Shinya Yamanaka. Depositing organization: J. David Gladstone Institutes.
Backbone
  Vector backbone: pPyCAG-Nanog-IP
  Backbone manufacturer: Shinya Yamanaka
  Backbone size w/o insert (bp): 6378
  Total vector size (bp): 7359
  Vector type: Mammalian Expression
  Selectable markers: Puromycin
Growth in bacteria
  Bacterial resistance: Ampicillin, 100 μg/mL
  Growth temperature: 37°C
  Growth strain: DH5alpha
  Copy number: High Copy
Gene/Insert
  Gene/Insert name: Mouse Nanog Q124A Mutant
  Species: M. musculus (mouse)
  Insert size (bp): 918
  Mutation: Changed Glutamine 124 (125 AA in Mouse Protein) to Alanine
  Entrez Gene: Nanog (a.k.a. 2410002E02Rik, ENK, Stm1, ecat4)
Resource information
  A portion of this plasmid was derived from a plasmid made by: pPyCAG-Nanog-IP (Addgene # 13838)
Terms and licenses: Academic/Nonprofit Terms; Industry Terms: Not Available to Industry
How to cite: pPyCAG-Nanog(Q124A)-IP was a gift from Shinya Yamanaka (Addgene plasmid # 62993 ; http://n2t.net/addgene:62993 ; RRID:Addgene_62993)
