>Addgene plasmid #62993 | pPyCAG-Nanog(Q124A)-IP | addgene partial sequence | sequence record 107887 | pCAG-F 5'-GCAACGTGCTGGTTATTGTG-3'
GAATTATCACAAGTTTGTACAAAAAAGCAGGCTCTGACATGAGTGTGGGTCTTCCTGGTCCCCACAGTTT
GCCTAGTTCTGAGGAAGCATCGAATTCTGGGAACGCCTCATCAATGCCTGCAGTTTTTCATCCCGAGAAC
TATTCTTGCTTACAAGGGTCTGCTACTGAGATGCTCTGCACAGAGGCTGCCTCTCCTCGCCCTTCCTCTG
AAGACCTGCCTCTTCAAGGCAGCCCTGATTCTTCTACCAGTCCCAAACAAAAGCTCTCAAGTCCTGAGGC
TGACAAGGGCCCTGAGGAGGAGGAGAACAAGGTCCTTGCCAGGAAGCAGAAGATGCGGACTGTGTTCTCT
CAGGCCCAGCTGTGTGCACTCAAGGACAGGTTTCAGAAGCAGAAGTACCTCAGCCTCCAGGCGATGCAAG
AACTCTCCTCCATTCTGAACCTGAGCTATAAGCAGGTTAAGACCTGGTTTCAAAACCAAAGGATGAAGTG
CAAGCGGTGGCAGAAAAACCAGTGGTTGAAGACTAGCAATGGTCTGATTCAGAAGGGCTCAGCACCAGTG
GAGTATCCCAGCATCCATTGCAGCTATCCCCAGGGCTATCTGGTGAACGCATCTGGAAGCCTTTCCATGT
GGGGCAGCCAGACTTGGACCAACCCAACTTGGAGCAGCCAGACCTGGACCAACCCAACTTGGAACAACCA
GACCTGGACCAACCCAACTTGGAGCAGCCAGGCCTGGACCGCTCAGTCCTGGAACGGCCAGCCTTGGAAT
GCTGCTCCGCTCCATAACTTCGGGGAGGACTTTCTGCAGCCTTACGTACAGTTGCAGCAAAACTTCTCTG
CCAGTGATTTGGAGGTGAATTTGGAAGCCACTAGGGAAAGCCATGCGCATTTTAGCACCCCACAAGCCTT
GGAATTATTCCTGAACTACTCTGTGACTCCACCAGGTGAAATATGAGACTTACCCAGCTTTCTTGTACAA
AGTGGTGATAATTC
