>Addgene plasmid #62993 | pPyCAG-Nanog(Q124A)-IP | addgene partial sequence | sequence record 107889 | pCDH-rev 5'-GCATTCCTTTGGCGAGAG-3'
AGAAGACAGGGCCAGGTTTCCGGGCCCTCACATTGCCAAAAGACGGCAATATGGTGGAAAATAACATATA
GACAAACGCACACCGGCCTTATTCCAAGCGGCTTCGGCCAGTAACGTTAGGGGGGGGGGGGAGGGAGAGG
GGGGGGGGG
